>Addgene plasmid #166836 | pRS405 VAC8-GFP | depositor full sequence | sequence record 323868 | pRS405 VAC8-GFP sequence 8357 bps
TCGCGCGTTTCGGTGATGACGGTGAAAACCTCTGACACATGCAGCTCCCGGAGACGGTCACAGCTTGTCT
GTAAGCGGATGCCGGGAGCAGACAAGCCCGTCAGGGCGCGTCAGCGGGTGTTGGCGGGTGTCGGGGCTGG
CTTAACTATGCGGCATCAGAGCAGATTGTACTGAGAGTGCACCATATCGACTACGTCGTAAGGCCGTTTC
TGACAGAGTAAAATTCTTGAGGGAACTTTCACCATTATGGGAAATGCTTCAAGAAGGTATTGACTTAAAC
TCCATCAAATGGTCAGGTCATTGAGTGTTTTTTATTTGTTGTATTTTTTTTTTTTTAGAGAAAATCCTCC
AATATCAAATTAGGAATCGTAGTTTCATGATTTTCTGTTACACCTAACTTTTTGTGTGGTGCCCTCCTCC
TTGTCAATATTAATGTTAAAGTGCAATTCTTTTTCCTTATCACGTTGAGCCATTAGTATCAATTTGCTTA
CCTGTATTCCTTTACTATCCTCCTTTTTCTCCTTCTTGATAAATGTATGTAGATTGCGTATATAGTTTCG
TCTACCCTATGAACATATTCCATTTTGTAATTTCGTGTCGTTTCTATTATGAATTTCATTTATAAAGTTT
ATGTACAAATATCATAAAAAAAGAGAATCTTTTTAAGCAAGGATTTTCTTAACTTCTTCGGCGACAGCAT
CACCGACTTCGGTGGTACTGTTGGAACCACCTAAATCACCAGTTCTGATACCTGCATCCAAAACCTTTTT
AACTGCATCTTCAATGGCCTTACCTTCTTCAGGCAAGTTCAATGACAATTTCAACATCATTGCAGCAGAC
AAGATAGTGGCGATAGGGTCAACCTTATTCTTTGGCAAATCTGGAGCAGAACCGTGGCATGGTTCGTACA
AACCAAATGCGGTGTTCTTGTCTGGCAAAGAGGCCAAGGACGCAGATGGCAACAAACCCAAGGAACCTGG
GATAACGGAGGCTTCATCGGAGATGATATCACCAAACATGTTGCTGGTGATTATAATACCATTTAGGTGG
GTTGGGTTCTTAACTAGGATCATGGCGGCAGAATCAATCAATTGATGTTGAACCTTCAATGTAGGGAATT
CGTTCTTGATGGTTTCCTCCACAGTTTTTCTCCATAATCTTGAAGAGGCCAAAAGATTAGCTTTATCCAA
GGACCAAATAGGCAATGGTGGCTCATGTTGTAGGGCCATGAAAGCGGCCATTCTTGTGATTCTTTGCACT
TCTGGAACGGTGTATTGTTCACTATCCCAAGCGACACCATCACCATCGTCTTCCTTTCTCTTACCAAAGT
AAATACCTCCCACTAATTCTCTGACAACAACGAAGTCAGTACCTTTAGCAAATTGTGGCTTGATTGGAGA
TAAGTCTAAAAGAGAGTCGGATGCAAAGTTACATGGTCTTAAGTTGGCGTACAATTGAAGTTCTTTACGG
ATTTTTAGTAAACCTTGTTCAGGTCTAACACTACCGGTACCCCATTTAGGACCAGCCACAGCACCTAACA
AAACGGCATCAACCTTCTTGGAGGCTTCCAGCGCCTCATCTGGAAGTGGGACACCTGTAGCATCGATAGC
AGCACCACCAATTAAATGATTTTCGAAATCGAACTTGACATTGGAACGAACATCAGAAATAGCTTTAAGA
ACCTTAATGGCTTCGGCTGTGATTTCTTGACCAACGTGGTCACCTGGCAAAACGACGATCTTCTTAGGGG
CAGACATAGGGGCAGACATTAGAATGGTATATCCTTGAAATATATATATATATTGCTGAAATGTAAAAGG
TAAGAAAAGTTAGAAAGTAAGACGATTGCTAACCACCTATTGGAAAAAACAATAGGTCCTTAAATAATAT
TGTCAACTTCAAGTATTGTGATGCAAGCATTTAGTCATGAACGCTTCTCTATTCTATATGAAAAGCCGGT
TCCGGCCTCTCACCTTTCCTTTTTCTCCCAATTTTTCAGTTGAAAAAGGTATATGCGTCAGGCGACCTCT
GAAATTAACAAAAAATTTCCAGTCATCGAATTTGATTCTGTGCGATAGCGCCCCTGTGTGTTCTCGTTAT
GTTGAGGAAAAAAATAATGGTTGCTAAGAGATTCGAACTCTTGCATCTTACGATACCTGAGTATTCCCAC
AGTTAACTGCGGTCAAGATATTTCTTGAATCAGGCGCCTTAGACCGCTCGGCCAAACAACCAATTACTTG
TTGAGAAATAGAGTATAATTATCCTATAAATATAACGTTTTTGAACACACATGAACAAGGAAGTACAGGA
CAATTGATTTTGAAGAGAATGTGGATTTTGATGTAATTGTTGGGATTCCATTTTTAATAAGGCAATAATA
TTAGGTATGTGGATATACTAGAAGTTCTCCTCGACCGTCGATATGCGGTGTGAAATACCGCACAGATGCG
TAAGGAGAAAATACCGCATCAGGAAATTGTAAACGTTAATATTTTGTTAAAATTCGCGTTAAATTTTTGT
TAAATCAGCTCATTTTTTAACCAATAGGCCGAAATCGGCAAAATCCCTTATAAATCAAAAGAATAGACCG
AGATAGGGT
[37 nt withheld, positions 2600-2636]
AAAGAACGTGGACTCCAACGTCAAAGG
[49 nt withheld, positions 2664-2712]
T
[91 nt withheld, positions 2714-2804]
G
[124 nt withheld, positions 2806-2929]
CGCGCCATTCGCCATTCAGGCTGCGCAACTGTTGGGAAGGGCGATCGGTGCGGGCCTCTTCGCTATTACG
CCAGCTGGCGAAAGGGGGATGTGCTGCAAGGCGATTAAGTTGGGTAACGCCAGGGTTTTCCCAGTCACGA
CGTTGTAAAACGACGGCCAGTGAGCGCGCGTAATACGACTCACTATAGGGCGAATTGGGTACCGAGGACT
CAAAACGAAAAGGAAAAAAATACGAGTGGAAAGAAAAAATGAACCCTTTCCAGTAATTGATAATAATACA
ATCATTCATTATTAGAAATATATTAGTTCTCAATTCAAGGCAGAATAGTGCTGTCATTGTGATCAAATTT
TTGTGTGAGTCTGCTTTGCTTTCTGTTTTTTTTTGTTGACTCGCTGTTCAATCTCCTACTTTTCCTTTTG
TTGTTAAAATAAGGTATTATATATTTATACAACCCTATAAAAAGCAATTAGCCAATTTCCAATCCTACGA
AGACAGGAACTGAGCAAACTATAAGGGTGTTCTTTCTTCTGTACTATATATACATTTGCAACTATGGGTT
CATGTTGTAGTTGCTTGAAAGATTCTTCAGACGAGGCCAGTGTCTCACCAATTGCCGATAATGAAAGAGA
AGCGGTGACTTTATTACTAGGGTATTTGGAGGATAAAGACCAATTAGACTTTTACTCTGGTGGTCCACTA
AAGGCCCTAACTACTTTGGTGTATTCAGATAATCTAAATTTGCAAAGGAGCGCCGCTCTGGCATTCGCAG
AAATTACTGAAAAATACGTCCGTCAGGTCTCTAGAGAGGTACTGGAACCCATCTTAATATTATTACAAAG
CCAAGATCCACAGATTCAAGTGGCCGCTTGTGCAGCCTTGGGTAATTTGGCCGTTAATAATGAAAATAAA
TTATTAATTGTGGAAATGGGAGGCTTAGAGCCATTAATAAACCAAATGATGGGTGACAATGTAGAAGTTC
AATGTAATGCTGTTGGATGCATTACCAATTTAGCCACAAGGGATGACAATAAACATAAGATTGCTACTTC
TGGTGCTTTAATTCCATTGACTAAGCTAGCTAAATCCAAACATATAAGAGTTCAGAGAAATGCTACAGGT
GCATTATTAAATATGACACATTCTGAGGAAAATAGAAAAGAATTGGTTAATGCAGGTGCTGTGCCTGTAT
TGGTATCTTTACTGTCGTCCACCGATCCTGATGTTCAGTACTATTGTACTACTGCTTTATCAAATATAGC
AGTGGATGAAGCCAATCGCAAGAAGTTGGCTCAAACTGAGCCAAGATTGGTTTCCAAATTGGTTAGTCTG
ATGGATTCTCCATCTTCAAGGGTAAAATGTCAAGCTACTTTGGCTTTACGAAACCTAGCGTCCGATACAA
GCTACCAATTAGAAATTGTAAGGGCTGGTGGGTTGCCTCATTTGGTAAAGTTGATTCAAAGTGATTCTAT
ACCACTGGTTTTGGCTAGTGTGGCATGCATTAGAAACATTTCTATTCACCCTCTAAATGAAGGTTTAATT
GTTGATGCAGGTTTCTTAAAACCATTAGTAAGATTGTTGGACTATAAGGATTCAGAAGAAATTCAATGTC
ACGCCGTATCTACTTTGAGAAATTTGGCTGCATCATCTGAAAAAAACAGAAAAGAGTTCTTCGAAAGTGG
TGCTGTCGAAAAATGTAAGGAACTGGCTCTAGATTCACCTGTTAGTGTTCAAAGTGAAATTTCCGCATGT
TTTGCTATTTTAGCCCTAGCAGATGTCTCCAAATTGGATCTACTGGAAGCAAATATCTTAGATGCTTTAA
TCCCTATGACTTTTTCCCAGAACCAAGAAGTTTCTGGTAATGCTGCTGCTGCTTTGGCAAATCTATGTTC
AAGAGTGAATAATTATACAAAAATTATTGAAGCATGGGATCGTCCGAATGAAGGCATTCGTGGATTTCTG
ATTAGATTTTTGAAAAGTGACTATGCTACCTTTGAACACATTGCGCTATGGACAATTTTACAATTGCTAG
AAAGTCATAATGATAAAGTGGAAGATTTGGTTAAAAATGATGACGACATCATTAACGGAGTGAGAAAAAT
GGCAGATGTGACCTTTGAGCGTTTACAAAGATCAGGAATTGATGTTAAAAATCCGGGGAGCAACAACAAT
CCAAGCTCGAATGATAACAACAGTAATAACAATGACACAGGATCTGAACATCAACCTGTAGAGGATGCAA
GTTTGGAATTGTATAATATTACTCAACAGATTTTACAATTTTTACATAGTAAAGGAGAAGAACTTTTCAC
TGGAGTTGTCCCAATTCTTGTTGAATTAGATGGTGATGTTAATGGGCACAAATTTTCTGTCAGTGGAGAG
GGTGAAGGTGATGCAACATACGGAAAACTTACCCTTAAATTTATTTGCACTACTGGAAAACTACCTGTTC
CATGGCCAACACTTGTCACTACTTTCACTTATGGTGTTCAATGCTTTTCAAGATACCCAGATCATATGAA
ACGGCATGACTTTTTCAAGAGTGCCATGCCCGAAGGTTATGTACAGGAAAGAACTATATTTTTCAAAGAT
GACGGGAACTACAAGACACGTGCTGAAGTCAAGTTTGAAGGTGATACCCTTGTTAATAGAATCGAGTTAA
AAGGTATTGATTTTAAAGAAGATGGAAACATTCTTGGACACAAATTGGAATACAACTATAACTCACACAA
TGTATACATCATGGCAGACAAACAAAAGAATGGAATCAAAGTTAACTTCAAAATTAGACACAACATTGAA
GATGGAAGCGTTCAACTAGCAGACCATTATCAACAAAATACTCCAATTGGCGATGGCCCTGTCCTTTTAC
CAGACAACCATTACCTGTCCACACAATCTGCCCTTTCGAAAGATCCCAACGAAAAGAGAGACCACATGGT
CCTTCTTGAGTTTGTAACAGCTGCTGGGATTACACATGGCATGGATGAACTATACAAATAGGGCGCGCCA
CTTCTAAATAAGCGAATTTCTTATGATTTATGATTTTTATTATTAAATAAGTTATAAAAAAAATAAGTGT
ATACAAATTTTAAAGTGACTCTTAGGTTTTAAAACGAAAATTCTTATTCTTGAGTAACTCTTTCCTGTAG
GTCAGGTTGCTTTCTCCCCTTTAGTGAGGGTTAATTGCGCGCTTGGCGTAATCATGGTCATAGCTGTTTC
CTGTGTGAAATTGTTATCCGCTCACAATTCCACACAACATAGGAGCCGGAAGCATAAAGTGTAAAGCCTG
GGGTGCCTAATGAGTGAGGTAACTCACATTAATTGCGTTGCGCTCACTGCCCGCTTTCCAGTCGGGAAAC
CTGTCGTGCCAGCTGCATTAATGAATCGGCCAACGCGCGGGGAGAGGCGGTTTGCGTATTGGGCGCTCTT
CCGCTTCCTCGCTCACTGACTCGCTGCGCTCGGTCGTTCGGCTGCGGCGAGCGGTATCAGCTCACTCAAA
GGCGGTAATACGGTTATCCACAGAATCAGGGGATAACGCAGGAAAGAACATGTGAGCAAAAGGCCAGCAA
AAGGCCAGGAACCGTAAAAAGGCCGCGTTGCTGGCGTTTTTCCATAGGCTCCGCCCCCCTGACGAGCATC
ACAAAAATCGACGCTCAAGTCAGAGGTGGCGAAACCCGACAGGACTATAAAGATACCAGGCGTTTCCCCC
TGGAAGCTCCCTCGTGCGCTCTCCTGTTCCGACCCTGCCGCTTACCGGATACCTGTCCGCCTTTCTCCCT
TCGGGAAGCGTGGCGCTTTCTCATAGCTCACGCTGTAGGTATCTCAGTTCGGTGTAGGTCGTTCGCTCCA
AGCTGGGCTGTGTGCACGAACCCCCCGTTCAGCCCGACCGCTGCGCCTTATCCGGTAACTATCGTCTTGA
GTCCAACCCGGTAAGACACGACTTATCGCCACTGGCAGCAGCCACTGGTAACAGGATTAGCAGAGCGAGG
TATGTAGGCGGTGCTACAGAGTTCTTGAAGTGGTGGCCTAACTACGGCTACACTAGAAGGACAGTATTTG
GTATCTGCGCTCTGCTGAAGCCAGTTACCTTCGGAAAAAGAGTTGGTAGCTCTTGATCCGGCAAACAAAC
CACCGCTGGTAGCGGTGGTTTTTTTGTTTGCAAGCAGCAGATTACGCGCAGAAAAAAAGGATCTCAAGAA
GATCCTTTGATCTTTTCTACGGGGTCTGACGCTCAGTGGAACGAAAACTCACGTTAAGGGATTTTGGTCA
TGAGATTATCAAAAAGGATCTTCACCTAGATCCTTTTAAATTAAAAATGAAGTTTTAAATCAATCTAAAG
TATATATGAGTAAACTTGGTCTGACAGTTACCAATGCTTAATCAGTGAGGCACCTATCTCAGCGATCTGT
CTATTTCGTTCATCCATAGTTGCCTGACTCCCCGTCGTGTAGATAACTACGATACGGGAGGGCTTACCAT
CTGGCCCCAGTGCTGCAATGATACCGCGAGACCCACGCTCACCGGCTCCAGATTTATCAGCAATAAACCA
GCCAGCCGGAAGGGCCGAGCGCAGAAGTGGTCCTGCAACTTTATCCGCCTCCATCCAGTCTATTAATTGT
TGCCGGGAAGCTAGAGTAAGTAGTTCGCCAGTTAATAGTTTGCGCAACGTTGTTGCCATTGCTACAGGCA
TCGTGGTGTCACGCTCGTCGTTTGGTATGGCTTCATTCAGCTCCGGTTCCCAACGATCAAGGCGAGTTAC
ATGATCCCCCATGTTGTGCAAAAAAGCGGTTAGCTCCTTCGGTCCTCCGATCGTTGTCAGAAGTAAGTTG
GCCGCAGTGTTATCACTCATGGTTATGGCAGCACTGCATAATTCTCTTACTGTCATGCCATCCGTAAGAT
GCTTTTCTGTGACTGGTGAGTACTCAACCAAGTCATTCTGAGAATAGTGTATGCGGCGACCGAGTTGCTC
TTGCCCGGCGTCAATACGGGATAATACCGCGCCACATAGCAGAACTTTAAAAGTGCTCATCATTGGAAAA
CGTTCTTCGGGGCGAAAACTCTCAAGGATCTTACCGCTGTTGAGATCCAGTTCGATGTAACCCACTCGTG
CACCCAACTGATCTTCAGCATCTTTTACTTTCACCAGCGTTTCTGGGTGAGCAAAAACAGGAAGGCAAAA
TGCCGCAAAAAAGGGAATAAGGGCGACACGGAAATGTTGAATACTCATACTCTTCCTTTTTCAATATTAT
TGAAGCATTTATCAGGGTTATTGTCTCATGAGCGGATACATATTTGAATGTATTTAGAAAAATAAACAAA
TAGGGGTTCCGCGCACATTTCCCCGAAAAGTGCCACCTGACGTCTAAGAAACCATTATTATCATGACATT
AACCTATAAAAATAGGCGTATCACGAGGCCCTTTCGTC
Features (pLannotate 1.2.2; 22 found; start..end, strand, type, name):
    137..187     +  misc_feature   bom (fragment): basis of mobility region from pBR322
    200..301     +  CDS            NFS1 (fragment): NFS1_YEAST - Also known as SPL1 From Saccharomyces cerevisiae (strain ATCC 204508 / S288c) (Baker's yeast).
    663..1757    -  CDS            LEU2: 3-isopropylmalate dehydrogenase, required for leucine biosynthesis; S. cerevisiae LEU2; yeast auxotrophic marker
   1770..2174    -  promoter       LEU2 promoter: S. cerevisiae LEU2
   2314..2391    -  CDS            YO192_YEAST (fragment): Experimental evidence at protein level: Swiss-Prot protein existence level 1. From Saccharomyces cerevisiae (strain ATCC 204508 / S288c) (Baker's yeast).
   2421..2473    +  misc_feature   bom (fragment): basis of mobility region from pBR322
   2474..2929    -  rep_origin     f1 ori (sequence partly withheld): f1 bacteriophage origin of replication; arrow indicates direction of (+) strand synthesis
   2937..3092    -  CDS            lacZα (fragment): LacZα fragment of β-galactosidase; lacZ fragment
   3100..3118    +  promoter       T7 promoter: promoter for bacteriophage T7 RNA polymerase
   3132..3266    -  CDS            YEB4_YEAST (fragment): Experimental evidence at protein level: Swiss-Prot protein existence level 1. From Saccharomyces cerevisiae (strain ATCC 204508 / S288c) (Baker's yeast).
   3483..5216    +  CDS            VAC8: VAC8_YEAST - Also known as YEB3. Experimental evidence at protein level: Swiss-Prot protein existence level 1. Functions in both vacuole inheritance and protein targeting from the cytoplasm to vacuole. From Saccharomyces cerevisiae (strain ATCC 204508 / S288c) (Baker's yeast).
   5217..5930    +  CDS            GFP: Aequoria victoria green fluorescent protein
   5951..6095    +  terminator     ADH1 terminator (fragment): S. cerevisiae ADH1; transcription terminator for the S. cerevisiae alcohol dehydrogenase 1 (ADH1) gene
   6097..6115    -  promoter       T3 promoter: promoter for bacteriophage T3 RNA polymerase
   6160..6176    -  protein_bind   lac operator: The lac repressor binds to the lac operator to inhibit transcription in E. coli. This inhibition can be relieved by adding lactose or isopropyl-β-D-thiogalactopyranoside (IPTG). lac repressor encoded by lacI
   6184..6214    -  promoter       lac promoter: promoter for the E. coli lac operon
   6229..6250    -  protein_bind   CAP binding site: CAP binding activates transcription in the presence of cAMP. E. coli catabolite activator protein
   6263..6355    -  CDS            lacI (fragment): lac repressor; lacI; The lac repressor binds to the lac operator to inhibit transcription in E. coli. This inhibition can be relieved by adding lactose or isopropyl-β-D-thiogalactopyranoside (IPTG).
   6538..7126    -  rep_origin     ori: high-copy-number ColE1/pMB1/pBR322/pUC origin of replication
   7297..8157    -  CDS            AmpR: β-lactamase; bla; confers resistance to ampicillin, carbenicillin, and related antibiotics
   8158..8262    -  promoter       AmpR promoter: bla
   8357..35      +  CDS            rop (fragment) (across the origin): Rop protein, which maintains plasmids at low copy number; rop
