>Addgene plasmid #166836 | pRS405 VAC8-GFP | addgene full sequence | sequence record 329321 | Addgene NGS Result
TTCGTCTCGCGCGTTTCGGTGATGACGGTGAAAACCTCTGACACATGCAGCTCCCGGAGACGGTCACAGC
TTGTCTGTAAGCGGATGCCGGGAGCAGACAAGCCCGTCAGGGCGCGTCAGCGGGTGTTGGCGGGTGTCGG
GGCTGGCTTAACTATGCGGCATCAGAGCAGATTGTACTGAGAGTGCACCATATCGACTACGTCGTTAAGG
CCGTTTCTGACAGAGTAAAATTCTTGAGGGAACTTTCACCATTATGGGAAATGGTTCAAGAAGGTATTGA
CTTAAACTCCATCAAATGGTCAGGTCATTGAGTGTTTTTTATTTGTTGTATTTTTTTTTTTTTTAGAGAA
AATCCTCCAATATATAAATTAGGAATCATAGTTTCATGATTTTCTGTTACACCTAACTTTTTGTGTGGTG
CCCTCCTCCTTGTCAATATTAATGTTAAAGTGCAATTCTTTTTCCTTATCACGTTGAGCCATTAGTATCA
ATTTGCTTACCTGTATTCCTTTACATCCTCCTTTTTCTCCTTCTTGATAAATGTATGTAGATTGCGTATA
TAGTTTCGTCTACCCTATGAACATATTCCATTTTGTAATTTCGTGTCGTTTCTATTATGAATTTCATTTA
TAAAGTTTATGTACAAATATCATAAAAAAAGAGAATCTTTTTAAGCAAGGATTTTCTTAACTTCTTCGGC
GACAGCATCACCGACTTCGGTGGTACTGTTGGAACCACCTAAATCACCAGTTCTGATACCTGCATCCAAA
ACCTTTTTAACTGCATCTTCAATGGCCTTACCTTCTTCAGGCAAGTTCAATGACAATTTCAACATCATTG
CAGCAGACAAGATAGTGGCGATAGGGTTGACCTTATTCTTTGGCAAATCTGGAGCAGAACCGTGGCATGG
TTCGTACAAACCAAATGCGGTGTTCTTGTCTGGCAAAGAGGCCAAGGACGCAGATGGCAACAAACCCAAG
GAACCTGGGATAACGGAGGCTTCATCGGAGATGATATCACCAAACATGTTGCTGGTGATTATAATACCAT
TTAGGTGGGTTGGGTTCTTAACTAGGATCATGGCGGCAGAATCAATCAATTGATGTTGAACCTTCAATGT
AGGGAATTCGTTCTTGATGGTTTCCTCCACAGTTTTTCTCCATAATCTTGAAGAGGCCAAAACATTAGCT
TTATCCAAGGACCAAATAGGCAATGGTGGCTCATGTTGTAGGGCCATGAAAGCGGCCATTCTTGTGATTC
TTTGCACTTCTGGAACGGTGTATTGTTCACTATCCCAAGCGACACCATCACCATCGTCTTCCTTTCTCTT
ACCAAAGTAAATACCTCCCACTAATTCTCTGACAACAACGAAGTCAGTACCTTTAGCAAATTGTGGCTTG
ATTGGAGATAAGTCTAAAAGAGAGTCGGATGCAAAGTTACATGGTCTTAAGTTGGCGTACAATTGAAGTT
CTTTACGGATTTTTAGTAAACCTTGTTCAGGTCTAACACTACCGGTACCCCATTTAGGACCACCCACAGC
ACCTAACAAAACGGCATCAGCCTTCTTGGAGGCTTCCAGCGCCTCATCTGGAAGTGGAACACCTGTAGCA
TCGATAGCAGCACCACCAATTAAATGATTTTCGAAATCGAACTTGACATTGGAACGAACATCAGAAATAG
CTTTAAGAACCTTAATGGCTTCGGCTGTGATTTCTTGACCAACGTGGTCACCTGGCAAAACGACGATCTT
CTTAGGGGCAGACATTAGAATGGTATATCCTTGAAATATATATATATATATTGCTGAAATGTAAAAGGTA
AGAAAAGTTAGAAAGTAAGACGATTGCTAACCACCTATTGGAAAAAACAATAGGTCCTTAAATAATATTG
TCAACTTCAAGTATTGTGATGCAAGCATTTAGTCATGAACGCTTCTCTATTCTATATGAAAAGCCGGTTC
CGGCGCTCTCACCTTTCCTTTTTCTCCCAATTTTTCAGTTGAAAAAGGTATATGCGTCAGGCGACCTCTG
AAATTAACAAAAAATTTCCAGTCATCGAATTTGATTCTGTGCGATAGCGCCCCTGTGTGTTCTCGTTATG
TTGAGGAAAAAAATAATGGTTGCTAAGAGATTCGAACTCTTGCATCTTACGATACCTGAGTATTCCCACA
GTTAACTGCGGTCAAGATATTTCTTGAATCAGGCGCCTTAGACCGCTCGGCCAAACAACCAATTACTTGT
TGAGAAATAGAGTATAATTATCCTATAAATATAACGTTTTTGAACACACATGAACAAGGAAGTACAGGAC
AATTGATTTTGAAGAGAATGTGGATTTTGATGTAATTGTTGGGATTCCATTTTTAATAAGGCAATAATAT
TAGGTATGTAGATATACTAGAAGTTCTCCTCGACCGGTCGATATGCGGTGTGAAATACCGCACAGATGCG
TAAGGAGAAAATACCGCATCAGGAAATTGTAAGCGTTAATATTTTGTTAAAATTCGCGTTAAATTTTTGT
TAAATCAGCTCATTTTTTAACCAATAGGCCGAAATCGGCAAAATCCCTTATAAATCAAAAGAATAGACCG
AGATAGGGT
[37 nt withheld, positions 2600-2636]
AAAGAACGTGGACTCCAACGTCAAAGG
[49 nt withheld, positions 2664-2712]
T
[91 nt withheld, positions 2714-2804]
G
[124 nt withheld, positions 2806-2929]
CCATTCGCCATTCAGGCTGCGCAACTGTTGGGAAGGGCGATCGGTGCGGGCCTCTTCGCTATTACGCCAG
CTGGCGAAAGGGGGATGTGCTGCAAGGCGATTAAGTTGGGTAACGCCAGGGTTTTCCCAGTCACGACGTT
GTAAAACGACGGCCAGTGAGCGCGCGTAATACGACTCACTATAGGGCGAATTGGGTACCGAGGACTCAAA
ACGAAAAGGAAAAAAATACGAGTGGAAAGAAAAAATGAACCCTTTCCAGTAATTGATAATAATACAATCA
TTCATTATTAGAAATATATTAGTTCTCAATTCAAGGCAGAATAGTGCTGTCATTGTGATCAAATTTTTGT
GTGAGTCTGCTTTGCTTTCTGTTTTTTTTTGTTGACTCGCTGTTCAATCTCCTACTTTTCCTTTTGTTGT
TAAAATAAGGTATTATATATTTATACAACCCTATAAAAAGCAATTAGCCAATTTCCAATCCTACGAAGAC
AGGAACTGAGCAAACTATAAGGGTGTTCTTTCTTCTGTACTATATATACATTTGCAACTATGGGTTCATG
TTGTAGTTGCTTGAAAGATTCTTCAGACGAGGCCAGTGTCTCACCAATTGCCGATAATGAAAGAGAAGCG
GTGACTTTATTACTAGGGTATTTGGAGGATAAAGACCAATTAGACTTTTACTCTGGTGGTCCACTAAAGG
CCCTAACTACTTTGGTGTATTCAGATAATCTAAATTTGCAAAGGAGCGCCGCTCTGGCATTCGCAGAAAT
TACTGAAAAATACGTCCGTCAGGTCTCTAGAGAGGTACTGGAACCCATCTTAATATTATTACAAAGCCAA
GATCCACAGATTCAAGTGGCCGCTTGTGCAGCCTTGGGTAATTTGGCCGTTAATAATGAAAATAAATTAT
TAATTGTGGAAATGGGAGGCTTAGAGCCATTAATAAACCAAATGATGGGTGACAATGTAGAAGTTCAATG
TAATGCTGTTGGATGCATTACCAATTTAGCCACAAGGGATGACAATAAACATAAGATTGCTACTTCTGGT
GCTTTAATTCCATTGACTAAGCTAGCTAAATCCAAACATATAAGAGTTCAGAGAAATGCTACAGGTGCAT
TATTAAATATGACACATTCTGAGGAAAATAGAAAAGAATTGGTTAATGCAGGTGCTGTGCCTGTATTGGT
ATCTTTACTGTCGTCCACCGATCCTGATGTTCAGTACTATTGTACTACTGCTTTATCAAATATAGCAGTG
GATGAAGCCAATCGCAAGAAGTTGGCTCAAACTGAGCCAAGATTGGTTTCCAAATTGGTTAGTCTGATGG
ATTCTCCATCTTCAAGGGTAAAATGTCAAGCTACTTTGGCTTTACGAAACCTAGCGTCCGATACAAGCTA
CCAATTAGAAATTGTAAGGGCTGGTGGGTTGCCTCATTTGGTAAAGTTGATTCAAAGTGATTCTATACCA
CTGGTTTTGGCTAGTGTGGCATGCATTAGAAACATTTCTATTCACCCTCTAAATGAAGGTTTAATTGTTG
ATGCAGGTTTCTTAAAACCATTAGTAAGATTGTTGGACTATAAGGATTCAGAAGAAATTCAATGTCACGC
CGTATCTACTTTGAGAAATTTGGCTGCATCATCTGAAAAAAACAGAAAAGAGTTCTTCGAAAGTGGTGCT
GTCGAAAAATGTAAGGAACTGGCTCTAGATTCACCTGTTAGTGTTCAAAGTGAAATTTCCGCATGTTTTG
CTATTTTAGCCCTAGCAGATGTCTCCAAATTGGATCTACTGGAAGCAAATATCTTAGATGCTTTAATCCC
TATGACTTTTTCCCAGAACCAAGAAGTTTCTGGTAATGCTGCTGCTGCTTTGGCAAATCTATGTTCAAGA
GTGAATAATTATACAAAAATTATTGAAGCATGGGATCGTCCGAATGAAGGCATTCGTGGATTTCTGATTA
GATTTTTGAAAAGTGACTATGCTACCTTTGAACACATTGCGCTATGGACAATTTTACAATTGCTAGAAAG
TCATAATGATAAAGTGGAAGATTTGGTTAAAAATGATGACGACATCATTAACGGAGTGAGAAAAATGGCA
GATGTGACCTTTGAGCGTTTACAAAGATCAGGAATTGATGTTAAAAATCCGGGGAGCAACAACAATCCAA
GCTCGAATGATAACAACAGTAATAACAATGACACAGGATCTGAACATCAACCTGTAGAGGATGCAAGTTT
GGAATTGTATAATATTACTCAACAGATTTTACAATTTTTACATCGGATCCCCGGGTTAATTAATTCGCGA
ATTCGGGGAGGCGGAGGTGGAGCTAGCAAAGGAGAAGAACTCTTCACTGGAGTTGTCCCAATTCTTGTTG
AATTAGATGGTGATGTTAACGGCCACAAGTTCTCTGTCAGTGGAGAGGGTGAAGGTGATGCAACATACGG
AAAACTTACCCTGAAGTTCATCTGCACTACTGGCAAACTGCCTGTTCCATGGCCAACACTAGTCACTACT
CTGTGCTATGGTGTTCAATGCTTTTCAAGATACCCGGATCATATGAAACGGCATGACTTTTTCAAGAGTG
CCATGCCCGAAGGTTATGTACAGGAAAGGACCATCTTCTTCAAAGATGACGGCAACTACAAGACACGTGC
TGAAGTCAAGTTTGAAGGTGATACCCTTGTTAATAGAATCGAGTTAAAAGGTATTGACTTCAAGGAAGAT
GGCAACATTCTGGGACACAAATTGGAATACAACTATAACTCACACAATGTATACATCATGGCAGACAAAC
AAAAGAATGGAATCAAAGTGAACTTCAAGACCCGCCACAACATTGAAGATGGAAGCGTTCAACTAGCAGA
CCATTATCAACAAAATACTCCAATTGGCGATGGCCCTGTCCTTTTACCAGACAACCATTACCTGTCCACA
CAATCTGCCCTTTCGAAAGATCCCAACGAAAAGAGAGACCACATGGTCCTTCTTGAGTTTGTAACAGCTG
CTGGGATTACACATGGCATGGATGAACTGTACAACATCGATTGAGGCGCGCCACTTCTAAATAAGCGAAT
TTCTTATGATTTATGATTTTTATTATTAAATAAGTTATAAAAAAAATAAGTGTATACAAATTTTAAAGTG
ACTCTTAGGTTTTAAAACGAAAATTCTTATTCTTGAGTAACTCTTTCCTGTAGGTCAGGTTGCTTTCTCC
CCTTTAGTGAGGGTTAATTGCGCGCTTGGCGTAATCATGGTCATAGCTGTTTCCTGTGTGAAATTGTTAT
CCGCTCACAATTCCACACAACATACGAGCCGGAAGCATAAAGTGTAAAGCCTGGGGTGCCTAATGAGTGA
GCTAACTCACATTAATTGCGTTGCGCTCACTGCCCGCTTTCCAGTCGGGAAACCTGTCGTGCCAGCTGCA
TTAATGAATCGGCCAACGCGCGGGGAGAGGCGGTTTGCGTATTGGGCGCTCTTCCGCTTCCTCGCTCACT
GACTCGCTGCGCTCGGTCGTTCGGCTGCGGCGAGCGGTATCAGCTCACTCAAAGGCGGTAATACGGTTAT
CCACAGAATCAGGGGATAACGCAGGAAAGAACATGTGAGCAAAAGGCCAGCAAAAGGCCAGGAACCGTAA
AAAGGCCGCGTTGCTGGCGTTTTTCCATAGGCTCCGCCCCCCTGACGAGCATCACAAAAATCGACGCTCA
AGTCAGAGGTGGCGAAACCCGACAGGACTATAAAGATACCAGGCGTTTCCCCCTGGAAGCTCCCTCGTGC
GCTCTCCTGTTCCGACCCTGCCGCTTACCGGATACCTGTCCGCCTTTCTCCCTTCGGGAAGCGTGGCGCT
TTCTCATAGCTCACGCTGTAGGTATCTCAGTTCGGTGTAGGTCGTTCGCTCCAAGCTGGGCTGTGTGCAC
GAACCCCCCGTTCAGCCCGACCGCTGCGCCTTATCCGGTAACTATCGTCTTGAGTCCAACCCGGTAAGAC
ACGACTTATCGCCACTGGCAGCAGCCACTGGTAACAGGATTAGCAGAGCGAGGTATGTAGGCGGTGCTAC
AGAGTTCTTGAAGTGGTGGCCTAACTACGGCTACACTAGAAGAACAGTATTTGGTATCTGCGCTCTGCTG
AAGCCAGTTACCTTCGGAAAAAGAGTTGGTAGCTCTTGATCCGGCAAACAAACCACCGCTGGTAGCGGTG
GTTTTTTTGTTTGCAAGCAGCAGATTACGCGCAGAAAAAAAGGATCTCAAGAAGATCCTTTGATCTTTTC
TACGGGGTCTGACGCTCAGTGGAACGAAAACTCACGTTAAGGGATTTTGGTCATGAGATTATCAAAAAGG
ATCTTCACCTAGATCCTTTTAAATTAAAAATGAAGTTTTAAATCAATCTAAAGTATATATGAGTAAACTT
GGTCTGACAGTTACCAATGCTTAATCAGTGAGGCACCTATCTCAGCGATCTGTCTATTTCGTTCATCCAT
AGTTGCCTGACTCCCCGTCGTGTAGATAACTACGATACGGGAGGGCTTACCATCTGGCCCCAGTGCTGCA
ATGATACCGCGAGACCCACGCTCACCGGCTCCAGATTTATCAGCAATAAACCAGCCAGCCGGAAGGGCCG
AGCGCAGAAGTGGTCCTGCAACTTTATCCGCCTCCATCCAGTCTATTAATTGTTGCCGGGAAGCTAGAGT
AAGTAGTTCGCCAGTTAATAGTTTGCGCAACGTTGTTGCCATTGCTACAGGCATCGTGGTGTCACGCTCG
TCGTTTGGTATGGCTTCATTCAGCTCCGGTTCCCAACGATCAAGGCGAGTTACATGATCCCCCATGTTGT
GCAAAAAAGCGGTTAGCTCCTTCGGTCCTCCGATCGTTGTCAGAAGTAAGTTGGCCGCAGTGTTATCACT
CATGGTTATGGCAGCACTGCATAATTCTCTTACTGTCATGCCATCCGTAAGATGCTTTTCTGTGACTGGT
GAGTACTCAACCAAGTCATTCTGAGAATAGTGTATGCGGCGACCGAGTTGCTCTTGCCCGGCGTCAATAC
GGGATAATACCGCGCCACATAGCAGAACTTTAAAAGTGCTCATCATTGGAAAACGTTCTTCGGGGCGAAA
ACTCTCAAGGATCTTACCGCTGTTGAGATCCAGTTCGATGTAACCCACTCGTGCACCCAACTGATCTTCA
GCATCTTTTACTTTCACCAGCGTTTCTGGGTGAGCAAAAACAGGAAGGCAAAATGCCGCAAAAAAGGGAA
TAAGGGCGACACGGAAATGTTGAATACTCATACTCTTCCTTTTTCAATATTATTGAAGCATTTATCAGGG
TTATTGTCTCATGAGCGGATACATATTTGAATGTATTTAGAAAAATAAACAAATAGGGGTTCCGCGCACA
TTTCCCCGAAAAGTGCCACCTGACGTCTAAGAAACCATTATTATCATGACATTAACCTATAAAAATAGGC
GTATCACGAGGCCCT
Features (pLannotate 1.2.2; 22 found; start..end, strand, type, name):
      6..41      +  CDS            rop (fragment): Rop protein, which maintains plasmids at low copy number; rop
    143..193     +  misc_feature   bom (fragment): basis of mobility region from pBR322
    192..308     +  CDS            NFS1 (fragment): NFS1_YEAST - Also known as SPL1 From Saccharomyces cerevisiae (strain ATCC 204508 / S288c) (Baker's yeast).
    671..1765    -  CDS            LEU2: 3-isopropylmalate dehydrogenase, required for leucine biosynthesis; S. cerevisiae LEU2; yeast auxotrophic marker
   1766..2173    -  promoter       LEU2 promoter: S. cerevisiae LEU2
   2313..2390    -  CDS            YO192_YEAST (fragment): Experimental evidence at protein level: Swiss-Prot protein existence level 1. From Saccharomyces cerevisiae (strain ATCC 204508 / S288c) (Baker's yeast).
   2421..2473    +  misc_feature   bom (fragment): basis of mobility region from pBR322
   2501..2929    -  rep_origin     f1 ori (sequence partly withheld): f1 bacteriophage origin of replication; arrow indicates direction of (+) strand synthesis
   2933..3088    -  CDS            lacZα (fragment): LacZα fragment of β-galactosidase; lacZ fragment
   3096..3114    +  promoter       T7 promoter: promoter for bacteriophage T7 RNA polymerase
   3128..3262    -  CDS            YEB4_YEAST (fragment): Experimental evidence at protein level: Swiss-Prot protein existence level 1. From Saccharomyces cerevisiae (strain ATCC 204508 / S288c) (Baker's yeast).
   3479..5212    +  CDS            VAC8: VAC8_YEAST - Also known as YEB3. Experimental evidence at protein level: Swiss-Prot protein existence level 1. Functions in both vacuole inheritance and protein targeting from the cytoplasm to vacuole. From Saccharomyces cerevisiae (strain ATCC 204508 / S288c) (Baker's yeast).
   5261..5974    +  CDS            sg25: sg25 is a basic (constitutively fluorescent) green fluorescent protein published in 1997, derived from Aequorea victoria.
   6004..6148    +  terminator     ADH1 terminator (fragment): S. cerevisiae ADH1; transcription terminator for the S. cerevisiae alcohol dehydrogenase 1 (ADH1) gene
   6150..6168    -  promoter       T3 promoter: promoter for bacteriophage T3 RNA polymerase
   6213..6229    -  protein_bind   lac operator: The lac repressor binds to the lac operator to inhibit transcription in E. coli. This inhibition can be relieved by adding lactose or isopropyl-β-D-thiogalactopyranoside (IPTG). lac repressor encoded by lacI
   6237..6267    -  promoter       lac promoter: promoter for the E. coli lac operon
   6282..6303    -  protein_bind   CAP binding site: CAP binding activates transcription in the presence of cAMP. E. coli catabolite activator protein
   6316..6408    -  CDS            lacI (fragment): lac repressor; lacI; The lac repressor binds to the lac operator to inhibit transcription in E. coli. This inhibition can be relieved by adding lactose or isopropyl-β-D-thiogalactopyranoside (IPTG).
   6591..7179    -  rep_origin     ori: high-copy-number ColE1/pMB1/pBR322/pUC origin of replication
   7350..8210    -  CDS            AmpR: β-lactamase; bla; confers resistance to ampicillin, carbenicillin, and related antibiotics
   8211..8315    -  promoter       AmpR promoter: bla
