[The description below was written by a language model from this plasmid's Addgene catalogue record and pLannotate feature annotations shown in this document.]
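Description:
pRS405 VAC8-GFP is a yeast integrating expression plasmid built on the pRS405 backbone, designed to produce a C-terminally GFP-tagged version of the Saccharomyces cerevisiae Vac8 protein. The feature tables show no yeast replication origin or centromere, consistent with an integrative vector. The depositor notes that the plasmid is linearized with AflII before use, which would direct recombination into the genome, with transformants selected by leucine prototrophy through the LEU2 marker and its own promoter. In E. coli it is maintained by a high-copy ColE1/pUC-type origin and selected with ampicillin via the β-lactamase gene. An f1 origin, lacZα and lac regulatory remnants, and flanking T7 and T3 promoters are carried over from the parental cloning vector.

The payload is the VAC8 open reading frame preceded by upstream genomic sequence. This sequence includes a fragment of the neighbouring YEB4 gene and corresponds to the native VAC8 promoter listed in the record, so expression should approximate endogenous regulation. VAC8 is followed in frame by an Aequorea victoria-derived GFP and a partial ADH1 terminator. Vac8 is a vacuolar protein involved in vacuole inheritance and cytoplasm-to-vacuole targeting, and the associated study concerns its role in positioning the phagophore assembly site at the vacuole during nitrogen starvation-induced autophagy. The fusion therefore serves for localization by fluorescence microscopy.

Two sequence records exist: the depositor's 8,357 nt sequence and a slightly longer 8,404 nt repository sequencing result. They share the same feature layout. They differ mainly in a short stretch between VAC8 and GFP in the sequenced version, where the depositor file places the two coding regions directly adjacent.
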