Addgene plasmid #166836: pRS405 VAC8-GFP
Purpose: Expresses Vac8-GFP in yeasts.
Depositing lab: Daniel Klionsky. Depositing organization: University of Michigan. Publication: Vac8 determines phagophore assembly site vacuolar localization during nitrogen starvation-induced autophagy. Gatica D, Wen X, Cheong H, Klionsky DJ. Autophagy. 2020 Jun 8. doi: 10.1080/15548627.2020.1776474. PubMed 32508216.
Backbone
  Vector backbone: pRS405
  Total vector size (bp): 8357
  Vector type: Yeast Expression
  Selectable markers: LEU2
Growth in bacteria
  Bacterial resistance: Ampicillin, 100 μg/mL
  Growth temperature: 37°C
  Growth strain: DH5alpha
  Copy number: Unknown
Gene/Insert
  Gene/Insert name: VAC8
  Species: S. cerevisiae (budding yeast)
  Insert size (bp): 2448
  Entrez Gene: VAC8 (a.k.a. YEL013W, YEB3)
  Promoter: VAC8 promoter
  Tag / fusion protein: GFP (C terminal on insert)
  Cloning method: Ligation Independent Cloning
  Sequencing primers: 5′ M13F; 3′ M13R
Terms and licenses: Academic/Nonprofit Terms; Industry Terms: Not Available to Industry
Depositor comments: Linearize with AflII
How to cite: pRS405 VAC8-GFP was a gift from Daniel Klionsky (Addgene plasmid # 166836 ; http://n2t.net/addgene:166836 ; RRID:Addgene_166836)
